Addgene plasmid #216303: pcDNA3.1-MF3958 Heavy chain-SpyTag003
Purpose: Expresses anti-HER2 MF3958 Heavy chain-SpyTag003 in mammalian cells. To be paired with MF3958 light chain to form the anti-HER2 MF3958 Fab
Depositing lab: Mark Howarth. Depositing organization: University of Oxford. Publication: SpyMask enables combinatorial assembly of bispecific binders. Driscoll CL, Keeble AH, Howarth MR. Nat Commun. 2024 Mar 16;15(1):2403. doi: 10.1038/s41467-024-46599-9. PubMed 38493197.
Backbone
  Vector backbone: pcDNA3.1
  Backbone manufacturer: Invitrogen
  Backbone size w/o insert (bp): 5428
  Total vector size (bp): 6266
  Vector type: Mammalian Expression, Affinity Reagent/ Antibody
  Selectable markers: Neomycin (select with G418)
Growth in bacteria
  Bacterial resistance: Ampicillin, 100 μg/mL
  Growth temperature: 37°C
  Growth strain: DH5alpha
  Copy number: High Copy
Gene/Insert
  Gene/Insert name: MF3958 Heavy chain-SpyTag003
  Species: Synthetic
  Insert size (bp): 840
  Promoter: T7 promoter
  Tag / fusion protein: Signal peptide (N terminal on insert); SpyTag003 (C terminal on insert); His6 tag (C terminal on insert)
  Cloning method: Gibson Cloning
  Sequencing primers: 5′ T7F; 3′ T7R
Terms and licenses: Academic/Nonprofit Terms; Industry Terms: Not Available to Industry
How to cite: pcDNA3.1-MF3958 Heavy chain-SpyTag003 was a gift from Mark Howarth (Addgene plasmid # 216303 ; http://n2t.net/addgene:216303 ; RRID:Addgene_216303)
