[The description below was written by a language model from this plasmid's Addgene catalogue record and pLannotate feature annotations shown in this document.]
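Description:
pcDNA3.1-MF3958 Heavy chain-SpyTag003 is a mammalian expression plasmid built on the Invitrogen pcDNA3.1 backbone. It produces the heavy-chain portion of the anti-HER2 antibody fragment MF3958. It is maintained in E. coli through a high-copy ColE1/pUC-type origin and an ampicillin resistance gene (β-lactamase with its own promoter), and it also carries an f1 origin. For selection in mammalian cells, an SV40 early promoter drives a neomycin phosphotransferase gene followed by an SV40 polyadenylation signal, which allows G418 selection.

The synthetic insert of about 840 bp, introduced by Gibson cloning, encodes an N-terminal signal peptide for secretion, the MF3958 heavy chain, and C-terminal SpyTag003 and His6 tags. The catalogue lists the T7 promoter as the promoter. The feature table, however, shows the insert downstream of the CMV enhancer and immediate-early promoter, which would drive transcription in mammalian cells, with the T7 promoter lying between CMV and the coding region and a bGH polyadenylation signal terminating the transcript. The automated annotation labels the antibody region by similarity to a mouse heavy-chain entry and flags a downstream influenza haemagglutinin fragment. These are homology-based calls, and the catalogue entry does not mention any such element. The sequenced record (6,404 nt) is also somewhat longer than the stated total size of 6,266 bp.

The plasmid is meant to be co-expressed with the matching MF3958 light-chain construct to assemble the anti-HER2 Fab. SpyTag003 is a peptide that forms a spontaneous covalent isopeptide bond with its SpyCatcher003 partner, and the His6 tag permits nickel-affinity purification. The associated publication uses such parts for combinatorial assembly of bispecific binders.
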