Features (pLannotate 1.2.2; 21 found; start..end, strand, type, name):
     28..80      -  misc_feature   bom (fragment): basis of mobility region from pBR322
    235..614     +  enhancer       CMV enhancer: human cytomegalovirus immediate early enhancer
    615..818     +  promoter       CMV promoter: human cytomegalovirus (CMV) immediate early promoter
    814..847     +  LTR            5' LTR (truncated) (fragment): truncated 5' long terminal repeat (LTR) from HIV-1
    863..881     +  promoter       T7 promoter: promoter for bacteriophage T7 RNA polymerase
   1021..1686    +  CDS            HVM63_MOUSE (fragment): Experimental evidence at protein level: Swiss-Prot protein existence level 1. Anti-influenza H3N2 neuraminidase antibody. From Mus musculus (Mouse).
   1783..1917    +  CDS            HA (fragment): HEMA_I34A0 - Experimental evidence at protein level: Swiss-Prot protein existence level 1. Binds to sialic acid-containing receptors on the cell surface, bringing about the attachment of the virus particle to the cell. This attachment induces virion internalization either through clathrin-dependent endocytosis or through clathrin- and caveolin- independent pathway. Plays a major role in the determination of host range restriction and virulence. Class I viral fusion protein. Responsible for penetration of the virus into the cell cytoplasm by mediating the fusion of the membrane of the endocytos
   2001..2225    +  polyA_signal   bGH poly(A) signal: bovine growth hormone polyadenylation signal
   2229..2250    +  promoter       SV40 promoter (fragment): SV40 enhancer and early promoter
   2271..2699    +  rep_origin     f1 ori (sequence partly withheld): f1 bacteriophage origin of replication; arrow indicates direction of (+) strand synthesis
   2713..3042    +  promoter       SV40 promoter: SV40 enhancer and early promoter
   3109..3900    +  CDS            neo: KKA2_KLEPN - Also known as kan, nptII. Experimental evidence at protein level: Swiss-Prot protein existence level 1. Resistance to kanamycin, neomycin, paromomycin, ribostamycin, butirosin and gentamicin B. From Klebsiella pneumoniae.
   3924..4082    +  CDS            ble (fragment): BLE_KLEPN - Experimental evidence at protein level: Swiss-Prot protein existence level 1. Binding protein with a strong affinity to the bleomycin family of antibiotics. Binds to CL990; an antimitotic-antibiotic compound. From Klebsiella pneumoniae.
   4077..4198    +  polyA_signal   SV40 poly(A) signal: SV40 polyadenylation signal
   4271..4287    -  protein_bind   lac operator: The lac repressor binds to the lac operator to inhibit transcription in E. coli. This inhibition can be relieved by adding lactose or isopropyl-β-D-thiogalactopyranoside (IPTG). lac repressor encoded by lacI
   4295..4325    -  promoter       lac promoter: promoter for the E. coli lac operon
   4340..4361    -  protein_bind   CAP binding site: CAP binding activates transcription in the presence of cAMP. E. coli catabolite activator protein
   4374..4466    -  CDS            lacI (fragment): lac repressor; lacI; The lac repressor binds to the lac operator to inhibit transcription in E. coli. This inhibition can be relieved by adding lactose or isopropyl-β-D-thiogalactopyranoside (IPTG).
   4649..5237    -  rep_origin     ori: high-copy-number ColE1/pMB1/pBR322/pUC origin of replication
   5408..6268    -  CDS            AmpR: β-lactamase; bla; confers resistance to ampicillin, carbenicillin, and related antibiotics
   6269..6373    -  promoter       AmpR promoter: bla
>Addgene plasmid #216303 | pcDNA3.1-MF3958 Heavy chain-SpyTag003 | addgene full sequence | sequence record 433368 | Addgene NGS Result
GACGGATCGGGAGATCTCCCGATCCCCTATGGTGCACTCTCAGTACAATCTGCTCTGATGCCGCATAGTT
AAGCCAGTATCTGCTCCCTGCTTGTGTGTTGGAGGTCGCTGAGTAGTGCGCGAGCAAAATTTAAGCTACA
ACAAGGCAAGGCTTGACCGACAATTGCATGAAGAATCTGCTTAGGGTTAGGCGTTTTGCGCTGCTTCGCG
ATGTACGGGCCAGATATACGCGTTGACATTGATTATTGACTAGTTATTAATAGTAATCAATTACGGGGTC
ATTAGTTCATAGCCCATATATGGAGTTCCGCGTTACATAACTTACGGTAAATGGCCCGCCTGGCTGACCG
CCCAACGACCCCCGCCCATTGACGTCAATAATGACGTATGTTCCCATAGTAACGCCAATAGGGACTTTCC
ATTGACGTCAATGGGTGGAGTATTTACGGTAAACTGCCCACTTGGCAGTACATCAAGTGTATCATATGCC
AAGTACGCCCCCTATTGACGTCAATGACGGTAAATGGCCCGCCTGGCATTATGCCCAGTACATGACCTTA
TGGGACTTTCCTACTTGGCAGTACATCTACGTATTAGTCATCGCTATTACCATGGTGATGCGGTTTTGGC
AGTACATCAATGGGCGTGGATAGCGGTTTGACTCACGGGGATTTCCAAGTCTCCACCCCATTGACGTCAA
TGGGAGTTTGTTTTGGCACCAAAATCAACGGGACTTTCCAAAATGTCGTAACAACTCCGCCCCATTGACG
CAAATGGGCGGTAGGCGTGTACGGTGGGAGGTCTATATAAGCAGAGCTCTCTGGCTAACTAGAGAACCCA
CTGCTTACTGGCTTATCGAAATTAATACGACTCACTATAGGGAGACCCAAGCTGGCTAGCGTTTAAACGG
GCCCTCTAGACTCGAGCGGCGCCACCATGGGGATCCTTCCCAGCCCTGGGATGCCTGCGCTGCTCTCCCT
CGTGAGCCTTCTCTCCGTGCTGCTGATGGGTTGCGTAGCTCAAGTTCAACTGGTGCAAAGCGGTGCTGAA
GTGAAAAAACCCGGCGCAAGCGTGAAGCTGTCGTGCAAGGCGTCAGGCTATACTTTTACCGCTTATTATA
TCAATTGGGTACGTCAGGCTCCTGGCCAGGGATTGGAGTGGATTGGGCGTATCTACCCCGGATCAGGTTA
TACTTCTTACGCCCAGAAGTTCCAGGGGCGTGCAACGTTGACTGCCGATGAGTCTACGTCTACCGCCTAC
ATGGAACTTTCTTCACTGCGCAGTGAAGATACCGCCGTGTATTTCTGCGCGCGTCCTCCCGTATATTACG
ATAGCGCATGGTTCGCTTATTGGGGTCAGGGCACGCTGGTTACCGTTTCGAGTGCCTCCACCAAGGGCCC
ATCGGTCTTCCCCCTGGCACCCTCCTCCAAGAGCACCTCTGGGGGCACAGCGGCCCTGGGCTGCCTGGTC
AAGGACTACTTCCCCGAACCGGTGACGGTGTCGTGGAACTCAGGCGCCCTGACCAGCGGCGTGCACACCT
TCCCGGCTGTCCTACAGTCCTCAGGACTCTACTCCCTCAGCAGCGTGGTGACCGTGCCCTCCAGCAGCTT
GGGCACCCAGACCTACATCTGCAACGTGAATCACAAGCCCAGCAACACCAAGGTGGACAAGAAAGTTGAG
CCTAAGTCTTGCGGGTCCGGGCGTGGCGTGCCTCACATCGTGATGGTGGACGCCTACAAGCGTTACAAGG
GGCATCACCACCATCATCATTGATAAACCGGTAAGCTGAGCAGCGGCTACAAGGACGTGATCCTGTGGTT
CAGCTTCGGCGCCAGCTGCTTCATCCTGCTGGCCATCGTGATGGGCCTGGTGTTCATCTGCGTGAAGAAC
GGCAACATGCGGTGCACCATCTGCATCTGATGATATCGAATTCCACCACACTGGACTAGTGGATCCGAGC
TCGGTACCAAGCTTAAGTTTAAACCGCTGATCAGCCTCGACTGTGCCTTCTAGTTGCCAGCCATCTGTTG
TTTGCCCCTCCCCCGTGCCTTCCTTGACCCTGGAAGGTGCCACTCCCACTGTCCTTTCCTAATAAAATGA
GGAAATTGCATCGCATTGTCTGAGTAGGTGTCATTCTATTCTGGGGGGTGGGGTGGGGCAGGACAGCAAG
GGGGAGGATTGGGAAGACAATAGCAGGCATGCTGGGGATGCGGTGGGCTCTATGGCTTCTGAGGCGGAAA
GAACCAGCTGGGGCTCTAGGGGGTATCCCC
[124 nt withheld, positions 2271-2394]
C
[91 nt withheld, positions 2396-2486]
A
[49 nt withheld, positions 2488-2536]
CCTTTGACGTTGGAGTCCACGTTCTTT
[37 nt withheld, positions 2564-2600]
ACCCTATCTCGGTCTATTCTTTTGATTTATAAGGGATTTTGCCGATTTCGGCCTATTGGTTAAAAAATGA
GCTGATTTAACAAAAATTTAACGCGAATTAATTCTGTGGAATGTGTGTCAGTTAGGGTGTGGAAAGTCCC
CAGGCTCCCCAGCAGGCAGAAGTATGCAAAGCATGCATCTCAATTAGTCAGCAACCAGGTGTGGAAAGTC
CCCAGGCTCCCCAGCAGGCAGAAGTATGCAAAGCATGCATCTCAATTAGTCAGCAACCATAGTCCCGCCC
CTAACTCCGCCCATCCCGCCCCTAACTCCGCCCAGTTCCGCCCATTCTCCGCCCCATGGCTGACTAATTT
TTTTTATTTATGCAGAGGCCGAGGCCGCCTCTGCCTCTGAGCTATTCCAGAAGTAGTGAGGAGGCTTTTT
TGGAGGCCTAGGCTTTTGCAAAAAGCTCCCGGGAGCTTGTATATCCATTTTCGGATCTGATCAAGAGACA
GGATGAGGATCGTTTCGCATGATTGAACAAGATGGATTGCACGCAGGTTCTCCGGCCGCTTGGGTGGAGA
GGCTATTCGGCTATGACTGGGCACAACAGACAATCGGCTGCTCTGATGCCGCCGTGTTCCGGCTGTCAGC
GCAGGGGCGCCCGGTTCTTTTTGTCAAGACCGACCTGTCCGGTGCCCTGAATGAACTGCAGGACGAGGCA
GCGCGGCTATCGTGGCTGGCCACGACGGGCGTTCCTTGCGCAGCTGTGCTCGACGTTGTCACTGAAGCGG
GAAGGGACTGGCTGCTATTGGGCGAAGTGCCGGGGCAGGATCTCCTGTCATCTCACCTTGCTCCTGCCGA
GAAAGTATCCATCATGGCTGATGCAATGCGGCGGCTGCATACGCTTGATCCGGCTACCTGCCCATTCGAC
CACCAAGCGAAACATCGCATCGAGCGAGCACGTACTCGGATGGAAGCCGGTCTTGTCGATCAGGATGATC
TGGACGAAGAGCATCAGGGGCTCGCGCCAGCCGAACTGTTCGCCAGGCTCAAGGCGCGCATGCCCGACGG
CGAGGATCTCGTCGTGACCCATGGCGATGCCTGCTTGCCGAATATCATGGTGGAAAATGGCCGCTTTTCT
GGATTCATCGACTGTGGCCGGCTGGGTGTGGCGGACCGCTATCAGGACATAGCGTTGGCTACCCGTGATA
TTGCTGAAGAGCTTGGCGGCGAATGGGCTGACCGCTTCCTCGTGCTTTACGGTATCGCCGCTCCCGATTC
GCAGCGCATCGCCTTCTATCGCCTTCTTGACGAGTTCTTCTGAGCGGGACTCTGGGGTTCGAAATGACCG
ACCAAGCGACGCCCAACCTGCCATCACGAGATTTCGATTCCACCGCCGCCTTCTATGAAAGGTTGGGCTT
CGGAATCGTTTTCCGGGACGCCGGCTGGATGATCCTCCAGCGCGGGGATCTCATGCTGGAGTTCTTCGCC
CACCCCAACTTGTTTATTGCAGCTTATAATGGTTACAAATAAAGCAATAGCATCACAAATTTCACAAATA
AAGCATTTTTTTCACTGCATTCTAGTTGTGGTTTGTCCAAACTCATCAATGTATCTTATCATGTCTGTAT
ACCGTCGACCTCTAGCTAGAGCTTGGCGTAATCATGGTCATAGCTGTTTCCTGTGTGAAATTGTTATCCG
CTCACAATTCCACACAACATACGAGCCGGAAGCATAAAGTGTAAAGCCTGGGGTGCCTAATGAGTGAGCT
AACTCACATTAATTGCGTTGCGCTCACTGCCCGCTTTCCAGTCGGGAAACCTGTCGTGCCAGCTGCATTA
ATGAATCGGCCAACGCGCGGGGAGAGGCGGTTTGCGTATTGGGCGCTCTTCCGCTTCCTCGCTCACTGAC
TCGCTGCGCTCGGTCGTTCGGCTGCGGCGAGCGGTATCAGCTCACTCAAAGGCGGTAATACGGTTATCCA
CAGAATCAGGGGATAACGCAGGAAAGAACATGTGAGCAAAAGGCCAGCAAAAGGCCAGGAACCGTAAAAA
GGCCGCGTTGCTGGCGTTTTTCCATAGGCTCCGCCCCCCTGACGAGCATCACAAAAATCGACGCTCAAGT
CAGAGGTGGCGAAACCCGACAGGACTATAAAGATACCAGGCGTTTCCCCCTGGAAGCTCCCTCGTGCGCT
CTCCTGTTCCGACCCTGCCGCTTACCGGATACCTGTCCGCCTTTCTCCCTTCGGGAAGCGTGGCGCTTTC
TCATAGCTCACGCTGTAGGTATCTCAGTTCGGTGTAGGTCGTTCGCTCCAAGCTGGGCTGTGTGCACGAA
CCCCCCGTTCAGCCCGACCGCTGCGCCTTATCCGGTAACTATCGTCTTGAGTCCAACCCGGTAAGACACG
ACTTATCGCCACTGGCAGCAGCCACTGGTAACAGGATTAGCAGAGCGAGGTATGTAGGCGGTGCTACAGA
GTTCTTGAAGTGGTGGCCTAACTACGGCTACACTAGAAGAACAGTATTTGGTATCTGCGCTCTGCTGAAG
CCAGTTACCTTCGGAAAAAGAGTTGGTAGCTCTTGATCCGGCAAACAAACCACCGCTGGTAGCGGTGGTT
TTTTTGTTTGCAAGCAGCAGATTACGCGCAGAAAAAAAGGATCTCAAGAAGATCCTTTGATCTTTTCTAC
GGGGTCTGACGCTCAGTGGAACGAAAACTCACGTTAAGGGATTTTGGTCATGAGATTATCAAAAAGGATC
TTCACCTAGATCCTTTTAAATTAAAAATGAAGTTTTAAATCAATCTAAAGTATATATGAGTAAACTTGGT
CTGACAGTTACCAATGCTTAATCAGTGAGGCACCTATCTCAGCGATCTGTCTATTTCGTTCATCCATAGT
TGCCTGACTCCCCGTCGTGTAGATAACTACGATACGGGAGGGCTTACCATCTGGCCCCAGTGCTGCAATG
ATACCGCGAGACCCACGCTCACCGGCTCCAGATTTATCAGCAATAAACCAGCCAGCCGGAAGGGCCGAGC
GCAGAAGTGGTCCTGCAACTTTATCCGCCTCCATCCAGTCTATTAATTGTTGCCGGGAAGCTAGAGTAAG
TAGTTCGCCAGTTAATAGTTTGCGCAACGTTGTTGCCATTGCTACAGGCATCGTGGTGTCACGCTCGTCG
TTTGGTATGGCTTCATTCAGCTCCGGTTCCCAACGATCAAGGCGAGTTACATGATCCCCCATGTTGTGCA
AAAAAGCGGTTAGCTCCTTCGGTCCTCCGATCGTTGTCAGAAGTAAGTTGGCCGCAGTGTTATCACTCAT
GGTTATGGCAGCACTGCATAATTCTCTTACTGTCATGCCATCCGTAAGATGCTTTTCTGTGACTGGTGAG
TACTCAACCAAGTCATTCTGAGAATAGTGTATGCGGCGACCGAGTTGCTCTTGCCCGGCGTCAATACGGG
ATAATACCGCGCCACATAGCAGAACTTTAAAAGTGCTCATCATTGGAAAACGTTCTTCGGGGCGAAAACT
CTCAAGGATCTTACCGCTGTTGAGATCCAGTTCGATGTAACCCACTCGTGCACCCAACTGATCTTCAGCA
TCTTTTACTTTCACCAGCGTTTCTGGGTGAGCAAAAACAGGAAGGCAAAATGCCGCAAAAAAGGGAATAA
GGGCGACACGGAAATGTTGAATACTCATACTCTTCCTTTTTCAATATTATTGAAGCATTTATCAGGGTTA
TTGTCTCATGAGCGGATACATATTTGAATGTATTTAGAAAAATAAACAAATAGGGGTTCCGCGCACATTT
CCCCGAAAAGTGCCACCTGACGTC
